>Addgene plasmid #27314 | Integrin beta1-tev-BHCys | addgene partial sequence | sequence record 33430 | 27314 with BGH-rev
TGAGATGACCGGTACGCGTAGAATCGAGACCGAGGAGAGGGTTAGGGATAGGCTTACCTTCGAAGGGCCC
TCTAGACTCGAGCGGCCGCATGGCTGTCATTTTGAGGGCGGAAAATAACTGGATTTCTGGTTAATTGGTG
ACATCCTCAAGAGCTGTGGCAAGCCATGTCTCGGCCGCGTGATGGGGCAGACATGGTGGGTCCTGACGGC
CTTGTCTTCACCAAGTGCTCCTACTGGGCTAGCTTCTTCTTTAGAGCTTGCAGTTTCCACTTAAGCTGAG
CGTTCTTCTTCTTCAGCGCCTGCAATTTCTTCTTGCACTGCGCGTTCTTTCCACCTTGAAAATAAAGATT
CTCGAGTCCACCGTCTGGACCAGTGGGACACTCTGGATTCTCCACAACATGAACCATGACCTCGTTGTTC
CCATTCACTGAATACGTAAAATAGAACCAACAGTCGTCAACATCCTTCTCCTTACAATGGGACACAGGAT
CAGGTTGGACCGGCTGGGGTAATTTGTCCCGACTTTCTACCTTGGTAATGTTAAAATAGGAACATTCCTG
TGTGCATGTGTCTTTCTTTTCTCCTTTATTGAAGGCTCTGCACTGAACACATTCTTTATGCTCAGCACAG
ACACCAAGGCAGGTCTGACACATCTCACACGTTTGCCCTTGAAACTTCGGATCTGTACACTTACAGACAC
CACACTCGCAGATGCCCCGGCCATTGCAGATCTGTCCGTTGCTGGCTTCACAAGTACTAGTATCCAAAGA
ACAGTCACATGCACTGCCAGTGTA
