>Addgene plasmid #27314 | Integrin beta1-tev-BHCys | addgene partial sequence | sequence record 33431 | 27314 with EF1a-Fwd
ATTAGCTTGGTACTAATACGACTCACTATAGGGAGACCCAAGCTGGCTAGGTAAGCTTGGTACCGAGCTC
GGATCCCCCGGGCTGCAGGAATTCCGGAACAGCAGGCCCGAGCCCACCGCGCCGGGCCCCGGACGCCGCG
CGGAAAAGATGAATTTACAACCAATTTTCTGGATTGGACTGATCAGTTCAGTTTGCTGTGTGTTTGCTCA
AACAGATGAAAATAGATGTTTAAAAGCAAATGCCAAATCATGTGGAGAATGTATACAAGCAGGGCCAAAT
TGTGGGTGGTGCACAAATTCAACATTTTTACAGGAAGGAATGCCTACTTCTGCACGATGTGATGATTTAG
AAGCCTTAAAAAAGAAGGGTTGCCCTCCAGATGACATAGAAAATCCCAGAGGCTCCAAAGATATAAAGAA
AAATAAAAATGTAACCAACCGTAGCAAAGGAACAGCAGAGAAGCTCAAGCCAGAGGATATTACTCAGATC
CAACCACAGCAGTTGGTTTTGCGATTAAGATCAGGGGAGCCACAGACATTTACATTAAAATTCAAGAGAG
CTGAAGACTATCCCATTGACCTCTACTACCTTATGGACCTGTCTTACTCAATGAAAGACGATTTGGAGAA
TGTAAAAAGTCTTGGAACAGATCTGATGAATGAAATGAGGAGGATTACTTCGGACTTCAGAATTGGATTT
GGCTCATTTGTGGAAAAGACTGTGATGCCTTACATTAGCACAACACCAGCTAAGCTCAGGAACCCTTGCA
CAAGTGAACAGAACTGCACCAGCCCATTTAGCTACAAAAA
