[The description below was written by a language model from this plasmid's Addgene catalogue record.]
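Description:
Integrin beta1-tev-BHCys is a mammalian expression plasmid built on the pEF-puro backbone (about 7.3 kb without insert). It carries a roughly 2.5 kb human ITGB1 insert cloned between BamHI and NotI sites. It is propagated as a high-copy plasmid in E. coli under ampicillin selection, and it provides puromycin resistance for selecting transfected mammalian cells. The record does not explicitly list the promoter or polyadenylation signal. However, the backbone name and the recommended sequencing primers (EF1a forward, BGH reverse) suggest that the insert sits between an EF-1α promoter and a BGH polyadenylation region.

The insert encodes a truncated integrin β1 subunit, residues 1–708 by the depositor's numbering. This is followed by a Gly-Gly linker, a TEV protease recognition site, a short GGKN linker and a C-terminal element called BHCys. The record does not define BHCys. Given the associated publication on C-terminal opening of integrin α5β1, it is presumably a cysteine-containing peptide that pairs with a complementary partner on a co-expressed α subunit to hold the C-termini of the two subunits together, but this is an inference. In such a design, the TEV site would let the C-terminal element be cleaved off, releasing the constraint so that the effect of C-terminal separation on integrin conformation and activation could be examined.

The depositor notes a minor discrepancy between the stated truncation position and the one found by sequence alignment. This may be because the depositing lab's numbering leaves out the secretion signal peptide.
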