Addgene plasmid #27314: Integrin beta1-tev-BHCys
Depositing lab: Timothy Springer. Depositing organization: Boston Children's Hospital. Publication: C-terminal opening mimics 'inside-out' activation of integrin alpha5beta1. Takagi J, Erickson HP, Springer TA. Nat Struct Biol. 2001 May . 8(5):412-6. 10.1038/87569 PubMed 11323715.
Backbone
  Vector backbone: pEF-puro
  Backbone size w/o insert (bp): 7300
  Vector type: Mammalian Expression
  Selectable markers: Puromycin
Growth in bacteria
  Bacterial resistance: Ampicillin, 100 μg/mL
  Growth temperature: 37°C
  Growth strain: DH5alpha
  Copy number: High Copy
Gene/Insert
  Gene/Insert name: integrin beta1
  Species: H. sapiens (human)
  Insert size (bp): 2500
  Mutation: integrin beta1(1-708)+GG+TEV+GGKN+BHCys
  Entrez Gene: ITGB1 (a.k.a. CD29, FNRB, GPIIA, MDF2, MSK12, VLA-BETA, VLAB)
  Cloning method: Restriction Enzyme; 5′ cloning site BamHI (unknown if destroyed); 3′ cloning site NotI (unknown if destroyed)
  Sequencing primers: 5′ EF1a-Fwd; 3′ BGH-rev
Terms and licenses: Academic/Nonprofit Terms; Industry Terms: Not Available to Industry
Depositor comments: There is a minor discrepancy between BLAST truncation position and depositor's truncation position. The discrepancies could be the secretion peptide that the depositing lab does not include in their numbering.
How to cite: Integrin beta1-tev-BHCys was a gift from Timothy Springer (Addgene plasmid # 27314 ; http://n2t.net/addgene:27314 ; RRID:Addgene_27314)
